>Addgene plasmid #205760 | pLL3.7m-YFP-SLBP(18-126)-IRES-H1-Skylan62A | addgene full sequence | sequence record 405300 | Addgene NGS Result
CCCCCCCCCCTAACGTTACTGGCCGAAGCCGCTTGGAATAAGGCCGGTGTGCGTTTGTCTATATGTTATT
TTCCACCATATTGCCGTCTTTTGGCAATGTGAGGGCCCGGAAACCTGGCCCTGTCTTCTTGACGAGCATT
CCTAGGGGTCTTTCCCCTCTCGCCAAAGGAATGCAAGGTCTGTTGAATGTCGTGAAGGAAGCAGTTCCTC
TGGAAGCTTCTTGAAGACAAACAACGTCTGTAGCGACCCTTTGCAGGCAGCGGAACCCCCCACCTGGCGA
CAGGTGCCTCTGCGGCCAAAAGCCACGTGTATAAGATACACCTGCAAAGGCGGCACAACCCCAGTGCCAC
GTTGTGAGTTGGATAGTTGTGGAAAGAGTCAAATGGCTCTCCTCAAGCGTATTCAACAAGGGGCTGAAGG
ATGCCCAGAAGGTACCCCATTGTATGGGATCTGATCTGGGGCCTCGGTGCACATGCTTTACATGTGTTTA
GTCGAGGTTAAAAAACGTCTAGGCCCCCCGAACCACGGGGACGTGGTTTTCCTTTGAAAAACACGATGAT
AATGGCCACAGAATTCATGACCGAGAACTCCACCTCCGCCCCGGCGGCGAAGCCCAAACGGGCCAAGGCT
TCCAAGAAGTCCACGGACCACCCCAAGTATTCAGACATGATCGTGGCTGCTATCCAGGCAGAGAAGAACC
GTGCCGGCTCCTCGCGCCAGTCCATCCAAAAGTATATCAAGAGCCACTACAAGGTGGGTGAGAACGCCGA
CTCCCAGATCAAGTTGTCCATCAAGCGCCTAGTGACCACCGGTGTTCTCAAGCAAACCAAAGGGGTGGGC
GCCTCGGGGTCCTTCAGGCTGGCCAAGGGCGATGAGCCCAAAAGGTCGGTGGCTTTCAAGAAGACCAAGA
AGGAAGTCAAGAAAGTGGCCACTCCAAAGAAGGCAGCCAAGCCCAAGAAGGCTGCCTCCAAAGCCCCAAG
CAAGAAACCCAAAGCCACCCCTGTCAAGAAGGCCAAGAAGAAGCCGGCTGCCACGCCCAAGAAAGCCAAA
AAGCCCAAGGTTGTCAAAGTCAAACCAGTCAAGGCCTCCAAACCCAAGAAGGCCAAAACCGTGAAGCCCA
AAGCCAAGTCGAGTGCCAAGAGGGGGAGCAAGAAGAAGTCCGGACTCAGATCTGGAGGCTCCGGAGGCAT
GAGTGCGATTAAGCCAGACATGAAGATCAAACTCCGTATGGAAGGCAACGTAAACGGGCACCACTTTGTG
ATCGACGGAGATGGTACAGGCAAGCCTTTTGAGGGAAAACAGAGTATGGATCTTGAAGTCAAAGAGGGCG
GACCTCTGCCTTTTGCCTTTGATATCCTGACCACTGCATTCGCGTACGGCAACAGGGTATTCGCCAAATA
TCCAGACAACATACAAGACTATTTTAAGCAGTCGTTTCCTAAGGGGTATTCGTGGGAACGAAGCTTGACT
TTCGAAGACGGGGGCATTTGCAACGCCAGAAACGACATAACAATGGAAGGGGACACTTTCTATAATAAAG
TTCGATTTTATGGTACCAACTTTCCCGCCAATGGTCCAGTTATGCAGAAGAAGACGCTGAAATGGGAGCC
CTCCACTGAGAAAATGTATGTGCGTGATGGAGTGCTGACGGGTGATGTAGAGATGGCTTTGTTGCTTGAA
GGAAATGCCCATTACCGATGTGACTTCAGAACTACTTACAAAGCTAAGGAGAAGGGTGTCAAGTTACCAG
GCGCCCACTTTGTGGACCACTGCATTGAGATTTTAAGCCATGACAAAGATTACAACAAGGTTAAGCTGTA
TGAGCATGCTGTTGCTCATTCTGGATTGCCTGACAATGCCAGACGATGAGTTTAAACGAATTCGTCGAGG
GACCTAATAACTTCGTATAGCATACATTATACGAAGTTATACATGTTTAAGGGTTCCGGTTCCACTAGGT
ACAATTCGATATCAAGCTTATCGATAATCAACCTCTGGATTACAAAATTTGTGAAAGATTGACTGGTATT
CTTAACTATGTTGCTCCTTTTACGCTATGTGGATACGCTGCTTTAATGCCTTTGTATCATGCTATTGCTT
CCCGTATGGCTTTCATTTTCTCCTCCTTGTATAAATCCTGGTTGCTGTCTCTTTATGAGGAGTTGTGGCC
CGTTGTCAGGCAACGTGGCGTGGTGTGCACTGTGTTTGCTGACGCAACCCCCACTGGTTGGGGCATTGCC
ACCACCTGTCAGCTCCTTTCCGGGACTTTCGCTTTCCCCCTCCCTATTGCCACGGCGGAACTCATCGCCG
CCTGCCTTGCCCGCTGCTGGACAGGGGCTCGGCTGTTGGGCACTGACAATTCCGTGGTGTTGTCGGGGAA
ATCATCGTCCTTTCCTTGGCTGCTCGCCTGTGTTGCCACCTGGATTCTGCGCGGGACGTCCTTCTGCTAC
GTCCCTTCGGCCCTCAATCCAGCGGACCTTCCTTCCCGCGGCCTGCTGCCGGCTCTGCGGCCTCTTCCGC
GTCTTCGCCTTCGCCCTCAGACGAGTCGGATCTCCCTTTGGGCCGCCTCCCCGCATCGATACCGTCGACC
TCGATCGAGACCTAGAAAAACATGGAGCAATCACAAGTAGCAATACAGCAGCTACCAATGCTGATTGTGC
CTGGCTAGAAGCACAAGAGGAGGAGGAGGTGGGTTTTCCAGTCACACCTCAGGTACCTTTAAGACCAATG
ACTTACAAGGCAGCTGACGCGTGATTTTAAAAGAAAAGGGGGGACTGGAAGGGCTAATTCACTCCCACTG
CTTTTTGCCTGTACTGGGTCTCTCTGGTTAGACCAGATCTGAGCCTGGGAGCTCTCTGGCTAACTAGGGA
ACCCACTGCTTAAGCCTCAATAAAGCTTGCCTTGAGTGCTTCAAGTAGTGTGTGCCCGTCTGTTGTGTGA
CTCTGGTAACTAGAGATCCCTCAGACCCTTTTAGTCAGTGTGGAAAATCTCTAGCAGCATGTGAGCAAAA
GGCCAGCAAAAGGCCAGGAACCGTAAAAAGGCCGCGTTGCTGGCGTTTTTCCATAGGCTCCGCCCCCCTG
ACGAGCATCACAAAAATCGACGCTCAAGTCAGAGGTGGCGAAACCCGACAGGACTATAAAGATACCAGGC
GTTTCCCCCTGGAAGCTCCCTCGTGCGCTCTCCTGTTCCGACCCTGCCGCTTACCGGATACCTGTCCGCC
TTTCTCCCTTCGGGAAGCGTGGCGCTTTCTCATAGCTCACGCTGTAGGTATCTCAGTTCGGTGTAGGTCG
TTCGCTCCAAGCTGGGCTGTGTGCACGAACCCCCCGTTCAGCCCGACCGCTGCGCCTTATCCGGTAACTA
TCGTCTTGAGTCCAACCCGGTAAGACACGACTTATCGCCACTGGCAGCAGCCACTGGTAACAGGATTAGC
AGAGCGAGGTATGTAGGCGGTGCTACAGAGTTCTTGAAGTGGTGGCCTAACTACGGCTACACTAGAAGAA
CAGTATTTGGTATCTGCGCTCTGCTGAAGCCAGTTACCTTCGGAAAAAGAGTTGGTAGCTCTTGATCCGG
CAAACAAACCACCGCTGGTAGCGGTGGTTTTTTTGTTTGCAAGCAGCAGATTACGCGCAGAAAAAAAGGA
TCTCAAGAAGATCCTTTGATCTTTTCTACGGGGTCTGACGCTCAGTGGAACGAAAACTCACGTTAAGGGA
TTTTGGTCATGAGATTATCAAAAAGGATCTTCACCTAGATCCTTTTAAATTAAAAATGAAGTTTTAAATC
AATCTAAAGTATATATGAGTAAACTTGGTCTGACAGTTACCAATGCTTAATCAGTGAGGCACCTATCTCA
GCGATCTGTCTATTTCGTTCATCCATAGTTGCCTGACTCCCCGTCGTGTAGATAACTACGATACGGGAGG
GCTTACCATCTGGCCCCAGTGCTGCAATGATACCGCGAGACCCACGCTCACCGGCTCCAGATTTATCAGC
AATAAACCAGCCAGCCGGAAGGGCCGAGCGCAGAAGTGGTCCTGCAACTTTATCCGCCTCCATCCAGTCT
ATTAATTGTTGCCGGGAAGCTAGAGTAAGTAGTTCGCCAGTTAATAGTTTGCGCAACGTTGTTGCCATTG
CTACAGGCATCGTGGTGTCACGCTCGTCGTTTGGTATGGCTTCATTCAGCTCCGGTTCCCAACGATCAAG
GCGAGTTACATGATCCCCCATGTTGTGCAAAAAAGCGGTTAGCTCCTTCGGTCCTCCGATCGTTGTCAGA
AGTAAGTTGGCCGCAGTGTTATCACTCATGGTTATGGCAGCACTGCATAATTCTCTTACTGTCATGCCAT
CCGTAAGATGCTTTTCTGTGACTGGTGAGTACTCAACCAAGTCATTCTGAGAATAGTGTATGCGGCGACC
GAGTTGCTCTTGCCCGGCGTCAATACGGGATAATACCGCGCCACATAGCAGAACTTTAAAAGTGCTCATC
ATTGGAAAACGTTCTTCGGGGCGAAAACTCTCAAGGATCTTACCGCTGTTGAGATCCAGTTCGATGTAAC
CCACTCGTGCACCCAACTGATCTTCAGCATCTTTTACTTTCACCAGCGTTTCTGGGTGAGCAAAAACAGG
AAGGCAAAATGCCGCAAAAAAGGGAATAAGGGCGACACGGAAATGTTGAATACTCATACTCTTCCTTTTT
CAATATTATTGAAGCATTTATCAGGGTTATTGTCTCATGAGCGGATACATATTTGAATGTATTTAGAAAA
ATAAACAAATAGGGGTTCCGCGCACATTTCCCCGAAAAGTGCCACCTGACACTAGTTATTAATAGTAATC
AATTACGGGGTCATTAGTTCATAGCCCATATATGGAGTTCCGCGTTACATAACTTACGGTAAATGGCCCG
CCTGGCTGACCGCCCAACGACCCCCGCCCATTGACGTCAATAATGACGTATGTTCCCATAGTAACGCCAA
TAGGGACTTTCCATTGACGTCAATGGGTGGAGTATTTACGGTAAACTGCCCACTTGGCAGTACATCAAGT
GTATCATATGCCAAGTACGCCCCCTATTGACGTCAATGACGGTAAATGGCCCGCCTGGCATTATGCCCAG
TACATGACCTTATGGGACTTTCCTACTTGGCAGTACATCTACGTATTAGTCATCGCTATTACCATGGTGA
TGCGGTTTTGGCAGTACATCAATGGGCGTGGATAGCGGTTTGACTCACGGGGATTTCCAAGTCTCCACCC
CATTGACGTCAATGGGAGTTTGTTTTGGCACCAAAATCAACGGGACTTTCCAAAATGTCGTAACAACTCC
GCCCCATTGACGCAAATGGGCGGTAGGCGTGTACGGTGGGAGGTCTATATAAGCAGCGCGTTTTGCCTGT
ACTGGGTCTCTCTGGTTAGACCAGATCTGAGCCTGGGAGCTCTCTGGCTAACTAGGGAACCCACTGCTTA
AGCCTCAATAAAGCTTGCCTTGAGTGCTTCAAGTAGTGTGTGCCCGTCTGTTGTGTGACTCTGGTAACTA
GAGATCCCTCAGACCCTTTTAGTCAGTGTGGAAAATCTCTAGCAGTGGCGCCCGAACAGGGACTTGAAAG
CGAAAGGGAAACCAGAGGAGCTCTCTCGACGCAGGACTCGGCTTGCTGAAGCGCGCACGGCAAGAGGCGA
GGGGCGGCGACTGGTGAGTACGCCAAAAATTTTGACTAGCGGAGGCTAGAAGGAGAGAGATGGGTGCGAG
AGCGTCAGTATTAAGCGGGGGAGAATTAGATCGCGATGGGAAAAAATTCGGTTAAGGCCAGGGGGAAAGA
AAAAATATAAATTAAAACATATAGTATGGGCAAGCAGGGAGCTAGAACGATTCGCAGTTAATCCTGGCCT
GTTAGAAACATCAGAAGGCTGTAGACAAATACTGGGACAGCTACAACCATCCCTTCAGACAGGATCAGAA
GAACTTAGATCATTATATAATACAGTAGCAACCCTCTATTGTGTGCATCAAAGGATAGAGATAAAAGACA
CCAAGGAAGCTTTAGACAAGATAGAGGAAGAGCAAAACAAAAGTAAGACCACCGCACAGCAAGCGGCCGG
CCGCTGATCTTCAGACCTGGAGGAGGAGATATGAGGGACAATTGGAGAAGTGAATTATATAAATATAAAG
TAGTAAAAATTGAACCATTAGGAGTAGCACCCACCAAGGCAAAGAGAAGAGTGGTGCAGAGAGAAAAAAG
AGCAGTGGGAATAGGAGCTTTGTTCCTTGGGTTCTTGGGAGCAGCAGGAAGCACTATGGGCGCAGCGTCA
ATGACGCTGACGGTACAGGCCAGACAATTATTGTCTGGTATAGTGCAGCAGCAGAACAATTTGCTGAGGG
CTATTGAGGCGCAACAGCATCTGTTGCAACTCACAGTCTGGGGCATCAAGCAGCTCCAGGCAAGAATCCT
GGCTGTGGAAAGATACCTAAAGGATCAACAGCTCCTGGGGATTTGGGGTTGCTCTGGAAAACTCATTTGC
ACCACTGCTGTGCCTTGGAATGCTAGTTGGAGTAATAAATCTCTGGAACAGATTTGGAATCACACGACCT
GGATGGAGTGGGACAGAGAAATTAACAATTACACAAGCTTAATACACTCCTTAATTGAAGAATCGCAAAA
CCAGCAAGAAAAGAATGAACAAGAATTATTGGAATTAGATAAATGGGCAAGTTTGTGGAATTGGTTTAAC
ATAACAAATTGGCTGTGGTATATAAAATTATTCATAATGATAGTAGGAGGCTTGGTAGGTTTAAGAATAG
TTTTTGCTGTACTTTCTATAGTGAATAGAGTTAGGCAGGGATATTCACCATTATCGTTTCAGACCCACCT
CCCAACCCCGAGGGGACCCGACAGGCCCGAAGGAATAGAAGAAGAAGGTGGAGAGAGAGACAGAGACAGA
TCCATTCGATTAGTGAACGGATCGGCACTGCGTGCGCCAATTCTGCAGACAAATGGCAGTATTCATCCAC
AATTTTAAAAGAAAAGGGGGGATTGGGGGGTACAGTGCAGGGGAAAGAATAGTAGACATAATAGCAACAG
ACATACAAACTAAAGAATTACAAAAACAAATTACAAAAATTCAAAATTTTCGGGTTTATTACAGGGACAG
CAGAGATCCAGTTTGGTTAGTACCGGGCCCGCTCTAGAGATCCGACGCGCCATCTCTAGGCCCGCGCCGG
CCCCCTCGCACAGACTTGTGGGAGAAGCTCGGCTACTCCCCTGCCCCGGTTAATTTGCATATAATATTTC
CTAGTAACTATAGAGGCTTAATGTGCGATAAAAGACAGATAATCTGTTCTTTTTAATACTAGCTACATTT
TACATGATAGGCTTGGATTTCTATAAGAGATACAAATACTAAATTATTATTTTAAAAAACAGCACAAAAG
GAAACTCACCCTAACTGTAAAGTAATTGTGTGTTTTGAGACTATAAATATCCCTTGGAGAAAAGCCTTGT
TAACGCGCGGTGACCCTCGAGGTCGACGGTATCGATAAGCTCGCTTCACGAGATTCCAGCAGGTCGAGGG
ACCTAATAACTTCGTATAGCATACATTATACGAAGTTATATTAAGGGTTCCAAGCTTAAGCGGCCGCGTG
GATAACCGTATTACCGCCATGCATTAGTTATTAATAGTAATCAATTACGGGGTCATTAGTTCATAGCCCA
TATATGGAGTTCCGCGTTACATAACTTACGGTAAATGGCCCGCCTGGCTGACCGCCCAACGACCCCCGCC
CATTGACGTCAATAATGACGTATGTTCCCATAGTAACGCCAATAGGGACTTTCCATTGACGTCAATGGGT
GGAGTATTTACGGTAAACTGCCCACTTGGCAGTACATCAAGTGTATCATATGCCAAGTACGCCCCCTATT
GACGTCAATGACGGTAAATGGCCCGCCTGGCATTATGCCCAGTACATGACCTTATGGGACTTTCCTACTT
GGCAGTACATCTACGTATTAGTCATCGCTATTACCATGGTGATGCGGTTTTGGCAGTACATCAATGGGCG
TGGATAGCGGTTTGACTCACGGGGATTTCCAAGTCTCCACCCCATTGACGTCAATGGGAGTTTGTTTTGG
CACCAAAATCAACGGGACTTTCCAAAATGTCGTAACAACTCCGCCCCATTGACGCAAATGGGCGGTAGGC
GTGTACGGTGGGAGGTCTATATAAGCAGAGCTGGTTTAGTGAACCGTCAGATCCGCTAGCACCAGGTATG
GTGAGCAAGGGCGAGGAGCTGTTCACCGGGGTGGTGCCCATCCTGGTCGAGCTGGACGGCGACGTAAACG
GCCACAAGTTCAGCGTGTCCGGCGAGGGCGAGGGCGATGCCACCTACGGCAAGCTGACCCTGAAGTTCAT
CTGCACCACCGGCAAGCTGCCCGTGCCCTGGCCCACCCTCGTGACCACCTTCGGCTACGGCCTGCAGTGC
TTCGCCCGCTACCCCGACCACATGAAGCAGCACGACTTCTTCAAGTCCGCCATGCCCGAAGGCTACGTCC
AGGAGCGCACCATCTTCTTCAAGGACGACGGCAACTACAAGACCCGCGCCGAGGTGAAGTTCGAGGGCGA
CACCCTGGTGAACCGCATCGAGCTGAAGGGCATCGACTTCAAGGAGGACGGCAACATCCTGGGGCACAAG
CTGGAGTACAACTACAACAGCCACAACGTCTATATCATGGCCGACAAGCAGAAGAACGGCATCAAGGTGA
ACTTCAAGATCCGCCACAACATCGAGGACGGCAGCGTGCAGCTCGCCGACCACTACCAGCAGAACACCCC
CATCGGCGACGGCCCCGTGCTGCTGCCCGACAACCACTACCTGAGCTACCAGTCCGCCCTGAGCAAAGAC
CCCAACGAGAAGCGCGATCACATGGTCCTGCTGGAGTTCGTGACCGCCGCCGGGATCACTCTCGGCATGG
ACGAGCTGTACAAGTACTCAATGTTGCCTTCCCTGGGAGGATACCCATCACACTGGCGACCACTCGAGGC
CAGCCCGCCGTCCCCCGCGCGATGGAGCCTGGGACGGAAGCGCAGAGCCGACGGCAGGCGCTGGAGGCCC
GAAGACGCCGAGGAGGCAGAGCACCGCGGCGCCGAGCGCAGACCCGAGAGCTTTACCACTCCTGAAGGCC
CTAAACCCCGTTCCAGATGCTCTGACTGGGCAAGTGCAGTTGAAGAAGATGAAATGAGGACCAGAGTTAA
CAAAGAAATGGCAAGATATAAAAGGAAACTCCTCATCAATGACTTTGGAAGAGAGAGAAAATCATCATCA
GGAAGTTCTGATTCAAAGGAGTCTATGTCTACTGTGCCGGCTGACGATCGAGGATGAAGAAGGATCTTAG
CTTAAGGCCCCTCTCCCT
Features (pLannotate 1.2.2; 29 found; start..end, strand, type, name):
    577..1158    +  CDS            H1-0: H10_HUMAN - Also known as H1F0 H1FV. Experimental evidence at protein level: Swiss-Prot protein existence level 1. Histones H1 are necessary for the condensation of nucleosome chains into higher-order structures. The histones H1.0 are found in cells that are in terminal stages of differentiation or that have low rates of cell division. From Homo sapiens (Human).
   1189..1866    +  CDS            Skylan-S: Skylan-S is a photoswitchable green fluorescent protein published in 2015, derived from Lobophyllia hemprichii.
   1897..1930    +  protein_bind   loxP: Cre-mediated recombination occurs in the 8-bp core sequence (GCATACAT). Cre recombinase
   1963..1986    +  misc_feature   MCS (fragment): pBluescript multiple cloning site
   1986..2574    +  misc_feature   WPRE: woodchuck hepatitis virus posttranscriptional regulatory element
   2575..2594    +  misc_feature   MCS (fragment): pBluescript multiple cloning site
   2596..2745    +  CDS            nef (fragment): NEF_HV1Z2 - Experimental evidence at protein level: Swiss-Prot protein existence level 1. Extracellular Nef protein targets CD4(+) T-lymphocytes for apoptosis by interacting with CXCR4 surface receptors. From Human immunodeficiency virus type 1 group M subtype D (isolate Z2/CDC-Z34) (HIV-1).
   2755..2774    +  misc_feature   cPPT/CTS (fragment): central polypurine tract and central termination sequence of HIV-1
   2776..2797    +  LTR            3' LTR (fragment): 3' long terminal repeat (LTR) from HIV-1
   2816..2996    +  LTR            5' LTR (truncated): truncated 5' long terminal repeat (LTR) from HIV-1
   3058..3646    -  rep_origin     ori: high-copy-number ColE1/pMB1/pBR322/pUC origin of replication
   3817..4677    -  CDS            AmpR: β-lactamase; bla; confers resistance to ampicillin, carbenicillin, and related antibiotics
   4678..4782    -  promoter       AmpR promoter: bla
   4873..5176    +  enhancer       CMV enhancer: human cytomegalovirus immediate early enhancer
   5177..5376    +  promoter       CMV promoter: human cytomegalovirus (CMV) immediate early promoter
   5394..5574    +  LTR            5' LTR (truncated): truncated 5' long terminal repeat (LTR) from HIV-1
   5621..5746    +  misc_feature   HIV-1 Ψ: packaging signal of human immunodeficiency virus type 1
   5730..6068    +  CDS            HIV-1 gag (fragment): gag protein from human immunodeficiency virus 1; gag
   6243..6476    +  misc_feature   RRE: The Rev response element (RRE) of HIV-1 allows for Rev-dependent mRNA export from the nucleus to the cytoplasm.
   6853..6953    +  CDS            Rev (fragment): human immunodeficiency virus 1 (HIV-1) Rev protein; rev; enhances nuclear export of unspliced and incompletely spliced viral mRNAs
   7003..7120    +  misc_feature   cPPT/CTS: central polypurine tract and central termination sequence of HIV-1
   7179..7491    +  promoter       U6 promoter: RNA polymerase III promoter for mouse U6 snRNA (Das et al., 1988)
   7504..7531    -  misc_feature   MCS (fragment): pBluescript multiple cloning site
   7566..7599    +  protein_bind   loxP: Cre-mediated recombination occurs in the 8-bp core sequence (GCATACAT). Cre recombinase
   7715..8018    +  enhancer       CMV enhancer: human cytomegalovirus immediate early enhancer
   8019..8222    +  promoter       CMV promoter: human cytomegalovirus (CMV) immediate early promoter
   8258..8974    +  CDS            EYFP: EYFP is a basic (constitutively fluorescent) green/yellow fluorescent protein published in 1996, derived from Aequorea victoria. It is reported to be a very rapidly-maturing weak dimer with high acid sensitivity.
   9026..9355    +  CDS            SLBP (fragment): SLBP_HUMAN - Also known as HBP. Experimental evidence at protein level: Swiss-Prot protein existence level 1. RNA-binding protein involved in the histone pre-mRNA processing. Binds the stem-loop structure of replication-dependent histone pre-mRNAs and contributes to efficient 3'-end processing by stabilizing the complex between histone pre-mRNA and U7 small nuclear ribonucleoprotein (snRNP), via the histone downstream element (HDE). Plays an important role in targeting mature histone mRNA from the nucleus to the cytoplasm and to the translation machinery. Stabilizes mature histone mRNA and cou
   9388..562     +  misc_feature   IRES (across the origin): internal ribosome entry site (IRES) of the encephalomyocarditis virus (EMCV)
