[The description below was written by a language model from this plasmid's Addgene catalogue record and pLannotate feature annotations shown in this document.]
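Description:
pLL3.7m-YFP-SLBP(18-126)-IRES-H1-Skylan62A is a lentiviral mammalian expression plasmid of about 9.4 kb built on the pLL3.7m (LentiLox-type) backbone. It is propagated in E. coli through a high-copy ColE1/pUC origin and selected with ampicillin via the β-lactamase gene. The viral portion has a third-generation-style layout. A CMV enhancer/promoter replaces the upstream part of the 5' LTR to drive genomic RNA transcription in packaging cells. This is followed by the HIV-1 Ψ packaging signal with a gag fragment, the RRE for Rev-dependent nuclear export, and the cPPT/CTS. A WPRE downstream of the cargo boosts transcript expression, and a truncated 3' LTR closes the unit. A mouse U6 promoter inherited from the backbone is present, but no shRNA is annotated after it.

The payload is a roughly 3 kb synthetic bicistronic cassette driven by an internal CMV enhancer/promoter. The first cistron fuses EYFP to residues 18–126 of human stem-loop binding protein (SLBP). In the FUCCI4 design this fragment acts as a cell-cycle-regulated degron, and its loss marks the S/G2 transition. An EMCV IRES then allows translation of human histone H1.0 fused to Skylan62A, which the annotation matches to the photoswitchable green protein Skylan-S. This chromatin label reveals condensation at the G2/M transition. Two loxP sites in the same orientation flank the CMV-driven cassette, so Cre could in principle excise it. According to the record, the construct serves as a single-color FUCCI4 sensor. It was developed for temporally multiplexed imaging, presumably separating the two spectrally similar reporters by their differing photoswitching behaviour, although the record does not spell this out.
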