Addgene plasmid #205760: pLL3.7m-YFP-SLBP(18-126)-IRES-H1-Skylan62A
Purpose: Single-color FUCCI4 sensor for S/G2 cell cycle transition and G2/M transition
Depositing lab: Edward Boyden. Depositing organization: Massachusetts Institute of Technology. Publication: Temporally multiplexed imaging of dynamic signaling networks in living cells. Qian Y, Celiker OT, Wang Z, Guner-Ataman B, Boyden ES. Cell. 2023 Dec 7;186(25):5656-5672.e21. doi: 10.1016/j.cell.2023.11.010. Epub 2023 Nov 28. PubMed 38029746.
Backbone
  Vector backbone: PLL3.7m
  Vector type: Mammalian Expression, Lentiviral
Growth in bacteria
  Bacterial resistance: Ampicillin, 100 μg/mL
  Growth temperature: 37°C
  Growth strain: NEB Stable
  Copy number: High Copy
Gene/Insert
  Gene/Insert name: YFP-SLBP(18-126)-IRES-H1-Skylan62A
  Species: Synthetic
  Insert size (bp): 2965
  Mutation: wt
  Cloning method: Restriction Enzyme; 5′ cloning site Unknown (unknown if destroyed); 3′ cloning site Unknown (unknown if destroyed)
  Sequencing primers: 5′ n/a
Terms and licenses: Academic/Nonprofit Terms; Industry Terms: Not Available to Industry
Depositor comments: Please visit https://www.biorxiv.org/content/10.1101/2022.08.22.504781v1.full for bioRxiv preprint.
How to cite: pLL3.7m-YFP-SLBP(18-126)-IRES-H1-Skylan62A was a gift from Edward Boyden (Addgene plasmid # 205760 ; http://n2t.net/addgene:205760 ; RRID:Addgene_205760)
